Addgene plasmid #156402: JDW 743 (pDONR221-EYFP-hKRAS4B-WT)
Purpose: Gateway middle entry clone encoding EYFP-fused to human KRAS4B, includes a stop codon
Depositing lab: Joshua Wythe. Depositing organization: Baylor College of Medicine. Publication: Somatic Gain of KRAS Function in the Endothelium is Sufficient to Cause Vascular Malformations that Require MEK but not PI3K Signaling. Fish JE, Flores-Suarez CP, Boudreau E, Herman AM, Gutierrez MC, Gustafson D, DiStefano PV, Cui M, Chen Z, Berman De Ruiz K, Schexnayder TS, Ward CS, Radovanovic I, Wythe JD. Circ Res. 2020 Jun 17. doi: 10.1161/CIRCRESAHA.119.316500. PubMed 32552404.
Backbone
  Vector backbone: pDONR221
  Backbone size w/o insert (bp): 2545
  Vector type: Gateway Cloning
Growth in bacteria
  Bacterial resistance: Kanamycin, 50 μg/mL
  Growth temperature: 37°C
  Growth strain: Stbl3
  Copy number: High Copy
Gene/Insert
  Gene/Insert name: human wild type KRAS4B-WT
  Species: H. sapiens (human)
  Insert size (bp): 1308
  GenBank ID: NM_004985.5
  Entrez Gene: KRAS (a.k.a. 'C-K-RAS, C-K-RAS, CFC2, K-RAS2A, K-RAS2B, K-RAS4A, K-RAS4B, K-Ras, K-Ras 2, KI-RAS, KRAS1, KRAS2, NS, NS3, OES, RALD, RASK2, c-Ki-ras, c-Ki-ras2)
  Tag / fusion protein: EYFP (N terminal on insert)
  Cloning method: Gateway Cloning
  Sequencing primers: 5′ M13F; 3′ M13R
Terms and licenses: Academic/Nonprofit Terms; Industry Terms: Not Available to Industry
How to cite: JDW 743 (pDONR221-EYFP-hKRAS4B-WT) was a gift from Joshua Wythe (Addgene plasmid # 156402 ; http://n2t.net/addgene:156402 ; RRID:Addgene_156402)
