[The description below was written by a language model from this plasmid's Addgene catalogue record and pLannotate feature annotations shown in this document.]
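Description:
JDW 743 (pDONR221-EYFP-hKRAS4B-WT) is a Gateway entry clone built on the pDONR221 backbone. It carries a fluorescently tagged, wild-type human KRAS4B open reading frame ready for transfer into destination vectors. The sequenced plasmid is about 3.9 kb and is maintained in E. coli at high copy through a ColE1/pUC-type origin, with selection by a kanamycin resistance gene (aminoglycoside phosphotransferase). The rrnB T1 and T2 terminators lie upstream of the cloning region and insulate it from read-through transcription coming from the backbone. The annotated short lacZα and lacI fragments are most likely vector remnants rather than functional elements. A T7 promoter lies just outside attL2 on the opposite strand, and M13 forward and reverse sites are recorded for sequencing the insert.

The payload lies between attL1 and attL2, the recombination sites used by LR Clonase. EYFP, a yellow-green Aequorea victoria-derived fluorescent protein, is placed at the N terminus and is followed by a short linker region and then the human K-Ras small GTPase coding sequence. The record states that a stop codon is included, so the cassette cannot be extended by C-terminal fusions from a destination vector. An N-terminal tag also leaves the C terminus of K-Ras free, which is the end that directs its membrane targeting. The entry clone has no promoter or polyadenylation signal driving the fusion, so expression depends on elements supplied after recombination. It is described as a "middle" entry clone, indicating use in multi-fragment Gateway assemblies together with separate promoter and 3′ element entry clones. The associated publication studies KRAS gain of function in endothelium and vascular malformations, where this wild-type construct would plausibly serve as a comparator, although the record does not say so explicitly.
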