Features (pLannotate 1.2.2; 11 found; start..end, strand, type, name):
      1..28      -  terminator     rrnB T2 terminator: transcription terminator T2 from the E. coli rrnB gene
    160..203     +  terminator     rrnB T1 terminator: Escherichia coli rrnB; transcription terminator T1 from the E. coli rrnB gene
    250..286     -  CDS            lacZα (fragment): LacZα fragment of β-galactosidase; lacZ fragment
    302..401     +  protein_bind   attL1: mutant version of attL; recombination site for the Gateway® LR reaction LR Clonase™
    410..1126    +  CDS            EYFP: EYFP is a basic (constitutively fluorescent) green/yellow fluorescent protein published in 1996, derived from Aequorea victoria. It is reported to be a very rapidly-maturing weak dimer with high acid sensitivity.
   1145..1711    +  CDS            K-Ras (sequence partly withheld): human small GTPase proto-oncoprotein
   1713..1812    -  protein_bind   attL2: mutant version of attL; recombination site for the Gateway® LR reaction LR Clonase™
   1830..1848    -  promoter       T7 promoter: promoter for bacteriophage T7 RNA polymerase
   1982..2791    +  CDS            KanR: aminoglycoside phosphotransferase; aph(3')-Ia; confers resistance to kanamycin in bacteria or G418 (Geneticin®) in eukaryotes
   2938..3526    +  rep_origin     ori: high-copy-number ColE1/pMB1/pBR322/pUC origin of replication
   3709..3801    +  CDS            lacI (fragment): lac repressor; lacI; The lac repressor binds to the lac operator to inhibit transcription in E. coli. This inhibition can be relieved by adding lactose or isopropyl-β-D-thiogalactopyranoside (IPTG).
>Addgene plasmid #156402 | JDW 743 (pDONR221-EYFP-hKRAS4B-WT) | addgene full sequence | sequence record 308701 | Addgene NGS Result
AAAAGGCCATCCGTCAGGATGGCCTTCTGCTTAGTTTGATGCCTGGCAGTTTATGGCGGGCGTCCTGCCC
GCCACCCTCCGGGCCGTTGCTTCACAACGTTCAAATCCGCTCCCGGCGGATTTGTCCTACTCAGGAGAGC
GTTCACCGACAAACAACAGATAAAACGAAAGGCCCAGTCTTCCGACTGAGCCTTTCGTTTTATTTGATGC
CTGGCAGTTCCCTACTCTCGCGTTAACGCTAGCATGGATGTTTTCCCAGTCACGACGTTGTAAAACGACG
GCCAGTCTTAAGCTCGGGCCCCAAATAATGATTTTATTTTGACTGATAGTGACCTGTTCGTTGCAACAAA
TTGATGAGCAATGCTTTTTTATAATGCCAACTTTGTACAAAAAAGCAGGCTAAGCCACCATGGTGAGCAA
GGGCGAGGAGCTGTTCACCGGGGTGGTGCCCATCCTGGTCGAGCTGGACGGCGACGTAAACGGCCACAAG
TTCAGCGTGTCCGGCGAGGGCGAGGGCGATGCCACCTACGGCAAGCTGACCCTGAAGTTCATCTGCACCA
CCGGCAAGCTGCCCGTGCCCTGGCCCACCCTCGTGACCACCTTCGGCTACGGCCTGCAGTGCTTCGCCCG
CTACCCCGACCACATGAAGCAGCACGACTTCTTCAAGTCCGCCATGCCCGAAGGCTACGTCCAGGAGCGC
ACCATCTTCTTCAAGGACGACGGCAACTACAAGACCCGCGCCGAGGTGAAGTTCGAGGGCGACACCCTGG
TGAACCGCATCGAGCTGAAGGGCATCGACTTCAAGGAGGACGGCAACATCCTGGGGCACAAGCTGGAGTA
CAACTACAACAGCCACAACGTCTATATCATGGCCGACAAGCAGAAGAACGGCATCAAGGTGAACTTCAAG
ATCCGCCACAACATCGAGGACGGCAGCGTGCAGCTCGCCGACCACTACCAGCAGAACACCCCCATCGGCG
ACGGCCCCGTGCTGCTGCCCGACAACCACTACCTGAGCTACCAGTCCGCCCTGAGCAAAGACCCCAACGA
GAAGCGCGATCACATGGTCCTGCTGGAGTTCGTGACCGCCGCCGGGATCACTCTCGGCATGGACGAGCTG
TACAAGTCCGGACTCAGATCCACC
[564 nt withheld, positions 1145-1708]
TAAGACCCAGCTTTCTTGTACAAAGTTGGCATTATAAGAAAGCATTGCTTATCAATTTGTTGCAACGAAC
AGGTCACTATCAGTCAAAATAAAATCATTATTTGCCATCCAGCTGATATCCCCTATAGTGAGTCGTATTA
CATGGTCATAGCTGTTTCCTGGCAGCTCTGGCCCGTGTCTCAAAATCTCTGATGTTACATTGCACAAGAT
AAAAATATATCATCATGAACAATAAAACTGTCTGCTTACATAAACAGTAATACAAGGGGTGTTATGAGCC
ATATTCAACGGGAAACGTCGAGGCCGCGATTAAATTCCAACATGGATGCTGATTTATATGGGTATAAATG
GGCTCGCGATAATGTCGGGCAATCAGGTGCGACAATCTATCGCTTGTATGGGAAGCCCGATGCGCCAGAG
TTGTTTCTGAAACATGGCAAAGGTAGCGTTGCCAATGATGTTACAGATGAGATGGTCAGACTAAACTGGC
TGACGGAATTTATGCCTCTTCCGACCATCAAGCATTTTATCCGTACTCCTGATGATGCATGGTTACTCAC
CACTGCGATCCCCGGAAAAACAGCATTCCAGGTATTAGAAGAATATCCTGATTCAGGTGAAAATATTGTT
GATGCGCTGGCAGTGTTCCTGCGCCGGTTGCATTCGATTCCTGTTTGTAATTGTCCTTTTAACAGCGATC
GCGTATTTCGTCTCGCTCAGGCGCAATCACGAATGAATAACGGTTTGGTTGATGCGAGTGATTTTGATGA
CGAGCGTAATGGCTGGCCTGTTGAACAAGTCTGGAAAGAAATGCATAAACTTTTGCCATTCTCACCGGAT
TCAGTCGTCACTCATGGTGATTTCTCACTTGATAACCTTATTTTTGACGAGGGGAAATTAATAGGTTGTA
TTGATGTTGGACGAGTCGGAATCGCAGACCGATACCAGGATCTTGCCATCCTATGGAACTGCCTCGGTGA
GTTTTCTCCTTCATTACAGAAACGGCTTTTTCAAAAATATGGTATTGATAATCCTGATATGAATAAATTG
CAGTTTCATTTGATGCTCGATGAGTTTTTCTAATCAGAATTGGTTAATTGGTTGTAACACTGGCAGAGCA
TTACGCTGACTTGACGGGACGGCGCAAGCTCATGACCAAAATCCCTTAACGTGAGTTACGCGTCGTTCCA
CTGAGCGTCAGACCCCGTAGAAAAGATCAAAGGATCTTCTTGAGATCCTTTTTTTCTGCGCGTAATCTGC
TGCTTGCAAACAAAAAAACCACCGCTACCAGCGGTGGTTTGTTTGCCGGATCAAGAGCTACCAACTCTTT
TTCCGAAGGTAACTGGCTTCAGCAGAGCGCAGATACCAAATACTGTTCTTCTAGTGTAGCCGTAGTTAGG
CCACCACTTCAAGAACTCTGTAGCACCGCCTACATACCTCGCTCTGCTAATCCTGTTACCAGTGGCTGCT
GCCAGTGGCGATAAGTCGTGTCTTACCGGGTTGGACTCAAGACGATAGTTACCGGATAAGGCGCAGCGGT
CGGGCTGAACGGGGGGTTCGTGCACACAGCCCAGCTTGGAGCGAACGACCTACACCGAACTGAGATACCT
ACAGCGTGAGCTATGAGAAAGCGCCACGCTTCCCGAAGGGAGAAAGGCGGACAGGTATCCGGTAAGCGGC
AGGGTCGGAACAGGAGAGCGCACGAGGGAGCTTCCAGGGGGAAACGCCTGGTATCTTTATAGTCCTGTCG
GGTTTCGCCACCTCTGACTTGAGCGTCGATTTTTGTGATGCTCGTCAGGGGGGCGGAGCCTATGGAAAAA
CGCCAGCAACGCGGCCTTTTTACGGTTCCTGGCCTTTTGCTGGCCTTTTGCTCACATGTTCTTTCCTGCG
TTATCCCCTGATTCTGTGGATAACCGTATTACCGCCTTTGAGTGAGCTGATACCGCTCGCCGCAGCCGAA
CGACCGAGCGCAGCGAGTCAGTGAGCGAGGAAGCGGAAGAGCGCCCAATACGCAAACCGCCTCTCCCCGC
GCGTTGGCCGATTCATTAATGCAGCTGGCACGACAGGTTTCCCGACTGGAAAGCGGGCAGTGAGCGCAAC
GCAATTAATACGCGTACCGCTAGCCAGGAAGAGTTTGTAGAAACGCA
